Addgene plasmid #163273: D1A2X8
Purpose: Inducible expression of UniProt identifier D1A2X8
Depositing lab: Martin Engqvist. Depositing organization: Chalmers University of Technology. Publication: Experimental and computational investigation of enzyme functional annotations uncovers misannotation in the EC 1.1.3.15 enzyme class. Rembeza E, Engqvist MKM. PLoS Comput Biol. 2021 Sep 23;17(9):e1009446. doi: 10.1371/journal.pcbi.1009446. eCollection 2021 Sep. PubMed 34555022.
Backbone
  Vector backbone: pET21a(+)
  Vector type: Bacterial Expression
Growth in bacteria
  Bacterial resistance: Ampicillin, 100 μg/mL
  Growth temperature: 37°C
  Growth strain: DH5alpha
  Copy number: High Copy
Gene/Insert
  Gene/Insert name: D1A2X8 (alt name: flavoprotein oxidoreductase)
  Species: Thermomonospora curvata
  Promoter: T7
  Tag / fusion protein: T7 (N terminal on backbone); 10xHis (C terminal on backbone)
  Cloning method: Unknown
  Sequencing primers: 5′ T7; 3′ T7-term
Terms and licenses: Academic/Nonprofit Terms; Industry Terms: Not Available to Industry
Depositor comments: Insert name is a UniProt identifier
How to cite: D1A2X8 was a gift from Martin Engqvist (Addgene plasmid # 163273 ; http://n2t.net/addgene:163273 ; RRID:Addgene_163273)
