[The description below was written by a language model from this plasmid's Addgene catalogue record and pLannotate feature annotations shown in this document.]
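Description:
D1A2X8 is a bacterial expression plasmid built on the pET21a(+) backbone for inducible production of a Thermomonospora curvata protein, named after its UniProt identifier and described in the record as a flavoprotein oxidoreductase. The plasmid (about 6.6 kb by the sequenced record) is maintained in E. coli through a ColE1/pBR322-type origin and selected with ampicillin via the β-lactamase gene. The catalogue lists it as high copy, although the backbone retains the rop gene and bom region typical of pBR322-derived pET vectors, which normally moderate copy number. An f1 origin is also present, and short tetracycline-resistance fragments appear to be non-functional backbone remnants.

The coding sequence sits downstream of a T7 promoter fused to a lac operator and the strong T7 gene 10 ribosome binding site, and is followed by the T7 terminator. The plasmid carries lacI, so the lac repressor keeps the promoter silent until IPTG or lactose is added. Transcription requires a host that supplies T7 RNA polymerase. Automated annotation matches the roughly 1.2 kb open reading frame to MftD, the flavoenzyme that forms pre-mycofactocin in mycofactocin biosynthesis. This is a similarity-based call rather than a stated function of the insert. The catalogue lists an N-terminal T7 tag and a C-terminal 10xHis tag. The feature table detects a polyhistidine stretch just after the insert but does not annotate a T7 tag, and the short "SET1" hit near the terminator is probably backbone sequence derived from T7 gene 10.

The His tag allows affinity purification, and the associated publication indicates the construct was made to test enzyme functional annotations experimentally in the EC 1.1.3.15 class.
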