Features (pLannotate 1.2.2; 19 found; start..end, strand, type, name):
      1..19      +  promoter       T7 promoter: promoter for bacteriophage T7 RNA polymerase
     20..44      +  protein_bind   lac operator: The lac repressor binds to the lac operator to inhibit transcription in E. coli. This inhibition can be relieved by adding lactose or isopropyl-β-D-thiogalactopyranoside (IPTG). lac repressor encoded by lacI
     59..81      +  RBS            RBS: efficient ribosome binding site from bacteriophage T7 gene 10 (Olins and Rangwala, 1989)
    107..1276    +  CDS            mftD: MFTD_MYCS2 - Experimental evidence at protein level: Swiss-Prot protein existence level 1. Involved in the biosynthesis of the enzyme cofactor mycofactocin (MFT) (PubMed:33014324). Catalyzes the oxidative deamination of AHDP (3-amino-5-[(4-hydroxyphenyl)methyl]-4,4-dimethyl- 2-pyrrolidin-2-one), forming an alpha-keto amide moiety on the resulting molecule, which is called pre-mycofactocin (PMFT). This reaction occurs via a 5-[(4-hydroxyphenyl)methyl]-3-imino-4,4- dimethylpyrrolidin-2-one intermediate, which converts to PMFT. The alpha-keto amide moiety is the redox-active center for the redox
   1289..1312    +  CDS            9xHis (fragment): 9xHis affinity tag
   1322..1371    +  CDS            SET1 (fragment): solubility-enhancement tag derived from T7 phage gene 10B
   1379..1426    +  terminator     T7 terminator: transcription terminator for bacteriophage T7 RNA polymerase
   1463..1891    +  rep_origin     f1 ori (sequence partly withheld): f1 bacteriophage origin of replication; arrow indicates direction of (+) strand synthesis
   1944..2048    +  promoter       AmpR promoter: bla
   2049..2909    +  CDS            AmpR: β-lactamase; bla; confers resistance to ampicillin, carbenicillin, and related antibiotics
   3080..3668    +  rep_origin     ori: high-copy-number ColE1/pMB1/pBR322/pUC origin of replication
   3854..3993    -  misc_feature   bom: basis of mobility region from pBR322
   4095..4286    -  CDS            rop: Rop protein, which maintains plasmids at low copy number; rop
   4303..4683    +  CDS            YPB1_ECOLX: Protein predicted: Swiss-Prot protein existence level 4. From Escherichia coli.
   4755..5046    -  CDS            TcR (fragment): tetracycline efflux protein; tet; confers resistance to tetracycline
   5061..5082    -  protein_bind   CAP binding site: CAP binding activates transcription in the presence of cAMP. E. coli catabolite activator protein
   5095..6177    -  CDS            lacI: lac repressor; lacI; The lac repressor binds to the lac operator to inhibit transcription in E. coli. This inhibition can be relieved by adding lactose or isopropyl-β-D-thiogalactopyranoside (IPTG).
   6178..6255    -  promoter       lacI promoter: lacI
   6263..6542    -  CDS            TcR (fragment): tetracycline efflux protein; tet; confers resistance to tetracycline
>Addgene plasmid #163273 | D1A2X8 | addgene full sequence | sequence record 354362 | Addgene NGS Result
TAATACGACTCACTATAGGGGAATTGTGAGCGGATAACAATTCCCCTCTAGAAATAATTTTGTTTAACTT
TAAGAAGGAGATATACATATGCCGTTGAAGAATCCTTGGTTTGAAACCGTAGCAGAAGCACAACGTCGCG
CCAAGAAACGTTTACCTTACATGGTATACGGCGCATTGCTTGCAGGCAGTGAGCGTGGCCGTACTGTTCA
AGATAATACGGATGCCTTCGGTGAACTGGGCTTTGCGCCGCGTGTGGTAGGTCATCATGCGCAGCGCGAC
CTGTCGACCACCGTCATGGGAGTACCCACGTCAATGCCCGTGGTAATCAGCCCGACTGGCGTGCAAGCAG
TCCATCCTGATGGTGAAGTCGCAGTGGCACGTGCGGCCGCGAATCGCGGTGTTATTATGGGCCTGAGCAG
TTTTGCATCAAAGCCTATTGAACAAGTTGTGGAAGCAAACCCTAATGTCTTCTTCCAGATGTATTGGAGT
GGCGATCGTGATGCCATTCTGCAACGTATGGAGCGTGCGCGTAATGCGGGTGCTAAAGGCCTCATTGTGA
CCCTGGATTGGTCATTTAGCATGGGTCGCGATTGGGGCTCCCCGACCATCCCGGAGAAATTAGATGTCAA
AACAATGGTAAAATTAGCCCCTGTTGCCCTTTCCCGCCCAGGCTGGCTGTGGCGTTTCTTGAAGGCCCGT
ACATTACCGGACCTGACCGTTCCTAATCTCCAACCGCCCGGCGGCCAGGCACCGACCTTCTTTGGTGCAT
ACGGTGAATGGATGCAGACCCCGCCACCGACGTGGGATGACGTGAAATGGCTGCGTGAAGAATGGGGCGG
TCCGTTTATGTTAAAAGGCGTGACACGTGTCGATGATGCTAAACGTGCGGTCGATATTGGTGTGACTGCG
TTAAGTGTTTCAAATCATGGCGGAAATAATTTGGATACCACCCCAGCCACTATTCGTTTATTACCCGCAA
TTGCGGAAGCCGTTGGCGATCAAGTTGAAGTCCTGCTGGACGGTGGTGTTCGTCGCGGTGGTGATGTCGC
GAAAGCGCTGGCACTTGGAGCCCGTGCAGTTTTAATCGGCCGTGCTTACCTTTGGGGTTTGGCGGCCAAC
GGCCAAGCGGGTGTGGAAAATGTACTGGATATTCTGCGCTCTGGTCTTGATTCCGCTGTCCTTGGCCTGG
GTCGCAGCAGTGTGCATGAACTGGCCCCAGACGACCTTGTTATTCCGCCAGGGTTTCGCTTAGCACCGGG
CGCAAGCGCGGCCGCACTCGAGCATCATCACCATCACCACCACCACCACCACTGAGATCCGGCTGCTAAC
AAAGCCCGAAAGGAAGCTGAGTTGGCTGCTGCCACCGCTGAGCAATAACTAGCATAACCCCTTGGGGCCT
CTAAACGGGTCTTGAGGGGTTTTTTGCTGAAAGGAGGAACTATATCCGGATTGGCGAATGGG
[124 nt withheld, positions 1463-1586]
C
[91 nt withheld, positions 1588-1678]
A
[49 nt withheld, positions 1680-1728]
CCTTTGACGTTGGAGTCCACGTTCTTT
[37 nt withheld, positions 1756-1792]
ACCCTATCTCGGTCTATTCTTTTGATTTATAAGGGATTTTGCCGATTTCGGCCTATTGGTTAAAAAATGA
GCTGATTTAACAAAAATTTAACGCGAATTTTAACAAAATATTAACGCTTACAATTTAGGTGGCACTTTTC
GGGGAAATGTGCGCGGAACCCCTATTTGTTTATTTTTCTAAATACATTCAAATATGTATCCGCTCATGAG
ACAATAACCCTGATAAATGCTTCAATAATATTGAAAAAGGAAGAGTATGAGTATTCAACATTTCCGTGTC
GCCCTTATTCCCTTTTTTGCGGCATTTTGCCTTCCTGTTTTTGCTCACCCAGAAACGCTGGTGAAAGTAA
AAGATGCTGAAGATCAGTTGGGTGCACGAGTGGGTTACATCGAACTGGATCTCAACAGCGGTAAGATCCT
TGAGAGTTTTCGCCCCGAAGAACGTTTTCCAATGATGAGCACTTTTAAAGTTCTGCTATGTGGCGCGGTA
TTATCCCGTATTGACGCCGGGCAAGAGCAACTCGGTCGCCGCATACACTATTCTCAGAATGACTTGGTTG
AGTACTCACCAGTCACAGAAAAGCATCTTACGGATGGCATGACAGTAAGAGAATTATGCAGTGCTGCCAT
AACCATGAGTGATAACACTGCGGCCAACTTACTTCTGACAACGATCGGAGGACCGAAGGAGCTAACCGCT
TTTTTGCACAACATGGGGGATCATGTAACTCGCCTTGATCGTTGGGAACCGGAGCTGAATGAAGCCATAC
CAAACGACGAGCGTGACACCACGATGCCTGCAGCAATGGCAACAACGTTGCGCAAACTATTAACTGGCGA
ACTACTTACTCTAGCTTCCCGGCAACAATTAATAGACTGGATGGAGGCGGATAAAGTTGCAGGACCACTT
CTGCGCTCGGCCCTTCCGGCTGGCTGGTTTATTGCTGATAAATCTGGAGCCGGTGAGCGTGGGTCTCGCG
GTATCATTGCAGCACTGGGGCCAGATGGTAAGCCCTCCCGTATCGTAGTTATCTACACGACGGGGAGTCA
GGCAACTATGGATGAACGAAATAGACAGATCGCTGAGATAGGTGCCTCACTGATTAAGCATTGGTAACTG
TCAGACCAAGTTTACTCATATATACTTTAGATTGATTTAAAACTTCATTTTTAATTTAAAAGGATCTAGG
TGAAGATCCTTTTTGATAATCTCATGACCAAAATCCCTTAACGTGAGTTTTCGTTCCACTGAGCGTCAGA
CCCCGTAGAAAAGATCAAAGGATCTTCTTGAGATCCTTTTTTTCTGCGCGTAATCTGCTGCTTGCAAACA
AAAAAACCACCGCTACCAGCGGTGGTTTGTTTGCCGGATCAAGAGCTACCAACTCTTTTTCCGAAGGTAA
CTGGCTTCAGCAGAGCGCAGATACCAAATACTGTCCTTCTAGTGTAGCCGTAGTTAGGCCACCACTTCAA
GAACTCTGTAGCACCGCCTACATACCTCGCTCTGCTAATCCTGTTACCAGTGGCTGCTGCCAGTGGCGAT
AAGTCGTGTCTTACCGGGTTGGACTCAAGACGATAGTTACCGGATAAGGCGCAGCGGTCGGGCTGAACGG
GGGGTTCGTGCACACAGCCCAGCTTGGAGCGAACGACCTACACCGAACTGAGATACCTACAGCGTGAGCT
ATGAGAAAGCGCCACGCTTCCCGAAGGGAGAAAGGCGGACAGGTATCCGGTAAGCGGCAGGGTCGGAACA
GGAGAGCGCACGAGGGAGCTTCCAGGGGGAAACGCCTGGTATCTTTATAGTCCTGTCGGGTTTCGCCACC
TCTGACTTGAGCGTCGATTTTTGTGATGCTCGTCAGGGGGGCGGAGCCTATGGAAAAACGCCAGCAACGC
GGCCTTTTTACGGTTCCTGGCCTTTTGCTGGCCTTTTGCTCACATGTTCTTTCCTGCGTTATCCCCTGAT
TCTGTGGATAACCGTATTACCGCCTTTGAGTGAGCTGATACCGCTCGCCGCAGCCGAACGACCGAGCGCA
GCGAGTCAGTGAGCGAGGAAGCGGAAGAGCGCCTGATGCGGTATTTTCTCCTTACGCATCTGTGCGGTAT
TTCACACCGCAATGGTGCACTCTCAGTACAATCTGCTCTGATGCCGCATAGTTAAGCCAGTATACACTCC
GCTATCGCTACGTGACTGGGTCATGGCTGCGCCCCGACACCCGCCAACACCCGCTGACGCGCCCTGACGG
GCTTGTCTGCTCCCGGCATCCGCTTACAGACAAGCTGTGACCGTCTCCGGGAGCTGCATGTGTCAGAGGT
TTTCACCGTCATCACCGAAACGCGCGAGGCAGCTGCGGTAAAGCTCATCAGCGTGGTCGTGAAGCGATTC
ACAGATGTCTGCCTGTTCATCCGCGTCCAGCTCGTTGAGTTTCTCCAGAAGCGTTAATGTCTGGCTTCTG
ATAAAGCGGGCCATGTTAAGGGCGGTTTTTTCCTGTTTGGTCACTGATGCCTCCGTGTAAGGGGGATTTC
TGTTCATGGGGGTAATGATACCGATGAAACGAGAGAGGATGCTCACGATACGGGTTACTGATGATGAACA
TGCCCGGTTACTGGAACGTTGTGAGGGTAAACAACTGGCGGTATGGATGCGGCGGGACCAGAGAAAAATC
ACTCAGGGTCAATGCCAGCGCTTCGTTAATACAGATGTAGGTGTTCCACAGGGTAGCCAGCAGCATCCTG
CGATGCAGATCCGGAACATAATGGTGCAGGGCGCTGACTTCCGCGTTTCCAGACTTTACGAAACACGGAA
ACCGAAGACCATTCATGTTGTTGCTCAGGTCGCAGACGTTTTGCAGCAGCAGTCGCTTCACGTTCGCTCG
CGTATCGGTGATTCATTCTGCTAACCAGTAAGGCAACCCCGCCAGCCTAGCCGGGTCCTCAACGACAGGA
GCACGATCATGCGCACCCGTGGGGCCGCCATGCCGGCGATAATGGCCTGCTTCTCGCCGAAACGTTTGGT
GGCGGGACCAGTGACGAAGGCTTGAGCGAGGGCGTGCAAGATTCCGAATACCGCAAGCGACAGGCCGATC
ATCGTCGCGCTCCAGCGAAAGCGGTCCTCGCCGAAAATGACCCAGAGCGCTGCCGGCACCTGTCCTACGA
GTTGCATGATAAAGAAGACAGTCATAAGTGCGGCGACGATAGTCATGCCCCGCGCCCACCGGAAGGAGCT
GACTGGGTTGAAGGCTCTCAAGGGCATCGGTCGAGATCCCGGTGCCTAATGAGTGAGCTAACTTACATTA
ATTGCGTTGCGCTCACTGCCCGCTTTCCAGTCGGGAAACCTGTCGTGCCAGCTGCATTAATGAATCGGCC
AACGCGCGGGGAGAGGCGGTTTGCGTATTGGGCGCCAGGGTGGTTTTTCTTTTCACCAGTGAGACGGGCA
ACAGCTGATTGCCCTTCACCGCCTGGCCCTGAGAGAGTTGCAGCAAGCGGTCCACGCTGGTTTGCCCCAG
CAGGCGAAAATCCTGTTTGATGGTGGTTAACGGCGGGATATAACATGAGCTGTCTTCGGTATCGTCGTAT
CCCACTACCGAGATATCCGCACCAACGCGCAGCCCGGACTCGGTAATGGCGCGCATTGCGCCCAGCGCCA
TCTGATCGTTGGCAACCAGCATCGCAGTGGGAACGATGCCCTCATTCAGCATTTGCATGGTTTGTTGAAA
ACCGGACATGGCACTCCAGTCGCCTTCCCGTTCCGCTATCGGCTGAATTTGATTGCGAGTGAGATATTTA
TGCCAGCCAGCCAGACGCAGACGCGCCGAGACAGAACTTAATGGGCCCGCTAACAGCGCGATTTGCTGGT
GACCCAATGCGACCAGATGCTCCACGCCCAGTCGCGTACCGTCTTCATGGGAGAAAATAATACTGTTGAT
GGGTGTCTGGTCAGAGACATCAAGAAATAACGCCGGAACATTAGTGCAGGCAGCTTCCACAGCAATGGCA
TCCTGGTCATCCAGCGGATAGTTAATGATCAGCCCACTGACGCGTTGCGCGAGAAGATTGTGCACCGCCG
CTTTACAGGCTTCGACGCCGCTTCGTTCTACCATCGACACCACCACGCTGGCACCCAGTTGATCGGCGCG
AGATTTAATCGCCGCGACAATTTGCGACGGCGCGTGCAGGGCCAGACTGGAGGTGGCAACGCCAATCAGC
AACGACTGTTTGCCCGCCAGTTGTTGTGCCACGCGGTTGGGAATGTAATTCAGCTCCGCCATCGCCGCTT
CCACTTTTTCCCGCGTTTTCGCAGAAACGTGGCTGGCCTGGTTCACCACGCGGGAAACGGTCTGATAAGA
GACACCGGCATACTCTGCGACATCGTATAACGTTACTGGTTTCACATTCACCACCCTGAATTGACTCTCT
TCCGGGCGCTATCATGCCATACCGCGAAAGGTTTTGCGCCATTCGATGGTGTCCGGGATCTCGACGCTCT
CCCTTATGCGACTCCTGCATTAGGAAGCAGCCCAGTAGTAGGTTGAGGCCGTTGAGCACCGCCGCCGCAA
GGAATGGTGCATGCAAGGAGATGGCGCCCAACAGTCCCCCGGCCACGGGGCCTGCCACCATACCCACGCC
GAAACAAGCGCTCATGAGCCCGAAGTGGCGAGCCCGATCTTCCCCATCGGTGATGTCGGCGATATAGGCG
CCAGCAACCGCACCTGTGGCGCCGGTGATGCCGGCCACGATGCGTCCGGCGTAGAGGATCGAGATCTCGA
TCCCGCGAAAT
