>Addgene plasmid #163273 | D1A2X8 | depositor partial sequence | sequence record 316420 | insert gene sequence
ATGCCGTTGAAGAATCCTTGGTTTGAAACCGTAGCAGAAGCACAACGTCGCGCCAAGAAACGTTTACCTT
ACATGGTATACGGCGCATTGCTTGCAGGCAGTGAGCGTGGCCGTACTGTTCAAGATAATACGGATGCCTT
CGGTGAACTGGGCTTTGCGCCGCGTGTGGTAGGTCATCATGCGCAGCGCGACCTGTCGACCACCGTCATG
GGAGTACCCACGTCAATGCCCGTGGTAATCAGCCCGACTGGCGTGCAAGCAGTCCATCCTGATGGTGAAG
TCGCAGTGGCACGTGCGGCCGCGAATCGCGGTGTTATTATGGGCCTGAGCAGTTTTGCATCAAAGCCTAT
TGAACAAGTTGTGGAAGCAAACCCTAATGTCTTCTTCCAGATGTATTGGAGTGGCGATCGTGATGCCATT
CTGCAACGTATGGAGCGTGCGCGTAATGCGGGTGCTAAAGGCCTCATTGTGACCCTGGATTGGTCATTTA
GCATGGGTCGCGATTGGGGCTCCCCGACCATCCCGGAGAAATTAGATGTCAAAACAATGGTAAAATTAGC
CCCTGTTGCCCTTTCCCGCCCAGGCTGGCTGTGGCGTTTCTTGAAGGCCCGTACATTACCGGACCTGACC
GTTCCTAATCTCCAACCGCCCGGCGGCCAGGCACCGACCTTCTTTGGTGCATACGGTGAATGGATGCAGA
CCCCGCCACCGACGTGGGATGACGTGAAATGGCTGCGTGAAGAATGGGGCGGTCCGTTTATGTTAAAAGG
CGTGACACGTGTCGATGATGCTAAACGTGCGGTCGATATTGGTGTGACTGCGTTAAGTGTTTCAAATCAT
GGCGGAAATAATTTGGATACCACCCCAGCCACTATTCGTTTATTACCCGCAATTGCGGAAGCCGTTGGCG
ATCAAGTTGAAGTCCTGCTGGACGGTGGTGTTCGTCGCGGTGGTGATGTCGCGAAAGCGCTGGCACTTGG
AGCCCGTGCAGTTTTAATCGGCCGTGCTTACCTTTGGGGTTTGGCGGCCAACGGCCAAGCGGGTGTGGAA
AATGTACTGGATATTCTGCGCTCTGGTCTTGATTCCGCTGTCCTTGGCCTGGGTCGCAGCAGTGTGCATG
AACTGGCCCCAGACGACCTTGTTATTCCGCCAGGGTTTCGCTTAGCACCGGGCGCAAGCGCGGCCGCACT
CGAGCATCATCACCAT
